>Addgene plasmid #54151 | mEmerald MAP1LC-C | addgene partial sequence | sequence record 92439 | EGFP-C 5'-CATGGTCCTGCTGGAGTTCGTG-3'
GACGAGCTGTACAAGTCCGGAAGTGCTGGGAGCGCAAGCGGAAGCGGAGGCAGCGGTCCGTCGGAGAAGA
CCTTCAAGCAGCGGCGCACCTTCGAACAAAGAGTAGAAGATGTCCGACTTATTCGAGAGCAGCATCCAAC
CAAAATCCCGGTGATAATAGAACGATACAAGGGTGAGAAGCAGCTTCCTGTTCTGGATAAAACAAAGTTC
CTTGTACCTGACCATGTCAACATGAGTGAGCTCATCAAGATAATTAGAAGGCGCTTACAGCTCAATGCTA
ATCAGGCCTTCTTCCTGTTGGTGAACGGACACAGCATGGTCAGCGTCTCCACACCAATCTCAGAGGTGTA
TGAGAGTGAGAAAGATGAAGATGGATTCCTGTACATGGTCTGTGCCTCCCAGGAGACGTTCGGGATGAAA
TTGTCAGTGTAAGGATCCACCGGATCTAGATAACTGATCATAATCAGCCATACCACATTTGTAGAGGTTT
TACTTGCTTTAAAAAACCTCCCACACCTCCCCCTGAACCTGAAACATAAAATGAATGCAATTGTTGTTGT
TAACTTGTTTATTGCAGCTTATAATGGTTACAAATAAAGCAATAGCATCACAAATTTCACAAATAAAGCA
TTTTTTTCACTGCATTCTAGTTGTGGTTTGTCCAAACTCATCAATGTATCTTAACGCGTAAATTGTAAGC
GTTAATATTTTGTTAAAATTCGCGTTAAATTTTTGTTAAATCAGCTCATTTTTTAACCAATAGGCCGAAA
TCGGCAAAATCCCTTATAAATCAA
