[The description below was written by a language model from this plasmid's Addgene catalogue record.]
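Description:
mEmerald MAP1LC-C is a mammalian expression plasmid built on the mEmerald-C1 backbone (about 4.75 kb without the insert). It encodes a fluorescent fusion of the green fluorescent protein mEmerald to human MAP1LC, which the record links to the gene MAP1LC3B2 (also known as ATG8G), a microtubule-associated protein 1 light chain 3 family member. Expression is driven by the CMV promoter, a strong constitutive promoter in most mammalian cell lines. In this C1-style arrangement mEmerald sits at the N terminus of the fusion, with the MAP1LC coding sequence following it. The listed 3′ sequencing primer indicates that an SV40 polyadenylation signal lies downstream of the cassette. The cloning method is not recorded, and no feature table is provided, so linker details and exact junctions cannot be stated.

The plasmid is maintained at high copy number in E. coli under kanamycin selection. It also carries a neomycin resistance marker that allows G418 selection of stably transfected mammalian cells. The origin of replication is not named in the record.

The construct is intended as a live-cell imaging marker. The depositor lists microtubules as the localization of the fusion and gives excitation and emission maxima of 487 nm and 509 nm, which suit standard GFP/FITC filter sets. LC3-family proteins are also widely used as autophagosome markers, but the record itself describes only microtubule localization. Typical use would be transient or stable transfection of cultured mammalian cells to visualize the tagged protein by fluorescence microscopy.
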