Addgene plasmid #54151: mEmerald MAP1LC-C
Purpose: Localization: Microtubules, Excitation: 487, Emission: 509
Depositing lab: Michael Davidson. Depositing organization: Florida State University, Tallahassee.
Backbone
  Vector backbone: mEmerald-C1
  Backbone size w/o insert (bp): 4750
  Vector type: Mammalian Expression
  Selectable markers: Neomycin (select with G418)
Growth in bacteria
  Bacterial resistance: Kanamycin, 50 μg/mL
  Growth temperature: 37°C
  Growth strain: DH5alpha
  Copy number: High Copy
Gene/Insert
  Gene/Insert name: MAP1LC (alt name: NM_001085481.1)
  Species: H. sapiens (human)
  Entrez Gene: MAP1LC3B2 (a.k.a. ATG8G)
  Promoter: CMV
  Tag / fusion protein: mEmerald (N terminal on backbone)
  Cloning method: Unknown
  Sequencing primers: 5′ CMV-F; 3′ SV40pA-R
Terms and licenses: Academic/Nonprofit Terms; Industry Terms
Depositor comments: . Excitation = 487; Emission = 509. Localization data: Microtubules
How to cite: mEmerald MAP1LC-C was a gift from Michael Davidson (Addgene plasmid # 54151 ; http://n2t.net/addgene:54151 ; RRID:Addgene_54151)
